>Addgene plasmid #164555 | pXPR_068 | addgene full sequence | sequence record 330129 | Addgene NGS Result
TTTAAGACCAATGACTTACAAGGCAGCTGTAGATCTTAGCCACTTTTTAAAAGAAAAGGGGGGACTGGAA
GGGCTAATTCACTCCCAACGAAGACAAGATCTGCTTTTTGCTTGTACTGGGTCTCTCTGGTTAGACCAGA
TCTGAGCCTGGGAGCTCTCTGGCTAACTAGGGAACCCACTGCTTAAGCCTCAATAAAGCTTGCCTTGAGT
GCTTCAAGTAGTGTGTGCCCGTCTGTTGTGTGACTCTGGTAACTAGAGATCCCTCAGACCCTTTTAGTCA
GTGTGGAAAATCTCTAGCAGTACGTATAGTAGTTCATGTCATCTTATTATTCAGTATTTATAACTTGCAA
AGAAATGAATATCAGAGAGTGAGAGGAACTTGTTTATTGCAGCTTATAATGGTTACAAATAAAGCAATAG
CATCACAAATTTCACAAATAAAGCATTTTTTTCACTGCATTCTAGTTGTGGTTTGTCCAAACTCATCAAT
GTATCTTATCATGTCTGGCTCTAGCTATCCCGCCCCTAACTCCGCCCATCCCGCCCCTAACTCCGCCCAG
TTCCGCCCATTCTCCGCCCCATGGCTGACTAATTTTTTTTATTTATGCAGAGGCCGAGGCCGCCTCGGCC
TCTGAGCTATTCCAGAAGTAGTGAGGAGGCTTTTTTGGAGGCCTAGGGACGTACCCAATTCGCCCTATAG
TGAGTCGTATTACGCGCGCTCACTGGCCGTCGTTTTACAACGTCGTGACTGGGAAAACCCTGGCGTTACC
CAACTTAATCGCCTTGCAGCACATCCCCCTTTCGCCAGCTGGCGTAATAGCGAAGAGGCCCGCACCGATC
GCCCTTCCCAACAGTTGCGCAGCCTGAATGGCGAATGGG
[124 nt withheld, positions 880-1003]
C
[91 nt withheld, positions 1005-1095]
A
[49 nt withheld, positions 1097-1145]
CCTTTGACGTTGGAGTCCACGTTCTTT
[37 nt withheld, positions 1173-1209]
ACCCTATCTCGGTCTATTCTTTTGATTTATAAGGGATTTTGCCGATTTCGGCCTATTGGTTAAAAAATGA
GCTGATTTAACAAAAATTTAACGCGAATTTTAACAAAATATTAACGCTTACAATTTAGGTGGCACTTTTC
GGGGAAATGTGCGCGGAACCCCTATTTGTTTATTTTTCTAAATACATTCAAATATGTATCCGCTCATGAG
ACAATAACCCTGATAAATGCTTCAATAATATTGAAAAAGGAAGAGTATGAGTATTCAACATTTCCGTGTC
GCCCTTATTCCCTTTTTTGCGGCATTTTGCCTTCCTGTTTTTGCTCACCCAGAAACGCTGGTGAAAGTAA
AAGATGCTGAAGATCAGTTGGGTGCACGAGTGGGTTACATCGAACTGGATCTCAACAGCGGTAAGATCCT
TGAGAGTTTTCGCCCCGAAGAACGTTTTCCAATGATGAGCACTTTTAAAGTTCTGCTATGTGGCGCGGTA
TTATCCCGTATTGACGCCGGGCAAGAGCAACTCGGTCGCCGCATACACTATTCTCAGAATGACTTGGTTG
AGTACTCACCAGTCACAGAAAAGCATCTTACGGATGGCATGACAGTAAGAGAATTATGCAGTGCTGCCAT
AACCATGAGTGATAACACTGCGGCCAACTTACTTCTGACAACGATCGGAGGACCGAAGGAGCTAACCGCT
TTTTTGCACAACATGGGGGATCATGTAACTCGCCTTGATCGTTGGGAACCGGAGCTGAATGAAGCCATAC
CAAACGACGAGCGTGACACCACGATGCCTGTAGCAATGGCAACAACGTTGCGCAAACTATTAACTGGCGA
ACTACTTACTCTAGCTTCCCGGCAACAATTAATAGACTGGATGGAGGCGGATAAAGTTGCAGGACCACTT
CTGCGCTCGGCCCTTCCGGCTGGCTGGTTTATTGCTGATAAATCTGGAGCCGGTGAGCGTGGGTCTCGCG
GTATCATTGCAGCACTGGGGCCAGATGGTAAGCCCTCCCGTATCGTAGTTATCTACACGACGGGGAGTCA
GGCAACTATGGATGAACGAAATAGACAGATCGCTGAGATAGGTGCCTCACTGATTAAGCATTGGTAACTG
TCAGACCAAGTTTACTCATATATACTTTAGATTGATTTAAAACTTCATTTTTAATTTAAAAGGATCTAGG
TGAAGATCCTTTTTGATAATCTCATGACCAAAATCCCTTAACGTGAGTTTTCGTTCCACTGAGCGTCAGA
CCCCGTAGAAAAGATCAAAGGATCTTCTTGAGATCCTTTTTTTCTGCGCGTAATCTGCTGCTTGCAAACA
AAAAAACCACCGCTACCAGCGGTGGTTTGTTTGCCGGATCAAGAGCTACCAACTCTTTTTCCGAAGGTAA
CTGGCTTCAGCAGAGCGCAGATACCAAATACTGTTCTTCTAGTGTAGCCGTAGTTAGGCCACCACTTCAA
GAACTCTGTAGCACCGCCTACATACCTCGCTCTGCTAATCCTGTTACCAGTGGCTGCTGCCAGTGGCGAT
AAGTCGTGTCTTACCGGGTTGGACTCAAGACGATAGTTACCGGATAAGGCGCAGCGGTCGGGCTGAACGG
GGGGTTCGTGCACACAGCCCAGCTTGGAGCGAACGACCTACACCGAACTGAGATACCTACAGCGTGAGCT
ATGAGAAAGCGCCACGCTTCCCGAAGGGAGAAAGGCGGACAGGTATCCGGTAAGCGGCAGGGTCGGAACA
GGAGAGCGCACGAGGGAGCTTCCAGGGGGAAACGCCTGGTATCTTTATAGTCCTGTCGGGTTTCGCCACC
TCTGACTTGAGCGTCGATTTTTGTGATGCTCGTCAGGGGGGCGGAGCCTATGGAAAAACGCCAGCAACGC
GGCCTTTTTACGGTTCCTGGCCTTTTGCTGGCCTTTTGCTCACATGTTCTTTCCTGCGTTATCCCCTGAT
TCTGTGGATAACCGTATTACCGCCTTTGAGTGAGCTGATACCGCTCGCCGCAGCCGAACGACCGAGCGCA
GCGAGTCAGTGAGCGAGGAAGCGGAAGAGCGCCCAATACGCAAACCGCCTCTCCCCGCGCGTTGGCCGAT
TCATTAATGCAGCTGGCACGACAGGTTTCCCGACTGGAAAGCGGGCAGTGAGCGCAACGCAATTAATGTG
AGTTAGCTCACTCATTAGGCACCCCAGGCTTTACACTTTATGCTTCCGGCTCGTATGTTGTGTGGAATTG
TGAGCGGATAACAATTTCACACAGGAAACAGCTATGACCATGATTACGCCAAGCGCGCAATTAACCCTCA
CTAAAGGGAACAAAAGCTGGAGCTGCAAGCTTAATGTAGTCTTATGCAATACTCTTGTAGTCTTGCAACA
TGGTAACGATGAGTTAGCAACATGCCTTACAAGGAGAGAAAAAGCACCGTGCATGCCGATTGGTGGAAGT
AAGGTGGTACGATCGTGCCTTATTAGGAAGGCAACAGACGGGTCTGACATGGATTGGACGAACCACTGAA
TTGCCGCATTGCAGAGATATTGTATTTAAGTGCCTAGCTCGATACATAAACGGGTCTCTCTGGTTAGACC
AGATCTGAGCCTGGGAGCTCTCTGGCTAACTAGGGAACCCACTGCTTAAGCCTCAATAAAGCTTGCCTTG
AGTGCTTCAAGTAGTGTGTGCCCGTCTGTTGTGTGACTCTGGTAACTAGAGATCCCTCAGACCCTTTTAG
TCAGTGTGGAAAATCTCTAGCAGTGGCGCCCGAACAGGGACTTGAAAGCGAAAGGGAAACCAGAGGAGCT
CTCTCGACGCAGGACTCGGCTTGCTGAAGCGCGCACGGCAAGAGGCGAGGGGCGGCGACTGGTGAGTACG
CCAAAAATTTTGACTAGCGGAGGCTAGAAGGAGAGAGATGGGTGCGAGAGCGTCAGTATTAAGCGGGGGA
GAATTAGATCGCGATGGGAAAAAATTCGGTTAAGGCCAGGGGGAAAGAAAAAATATAAATTAAAACATAT
AGTATGGGCAAGCAGGGAGCTAGAACGATTCGCAGTTAATCCTGGCCTGTTAGAAACATCAGAAGGCTGT
AGACAAATACTGGGACAGCTACAACCATCCCTTCAGACAGGATCAGAAGAACTTAGATCATTATATAATA
CAGTAGCAACCCTCTATTGTGTGCATCAAAGGATAGAGATAAAAGACACCAAGGAAGCTTTAGACAAGAT
AGAGGAAGAGCAAAACAAAAGTAAGACCACCGCACAGCAAGCGGCCGCTGATCTTCAGACCTGGAGGAGG
AGATATGAGGGACAATTGGAGAAGTGAATTATATAAATATAAAGTAGTAAAAATTGAACCATTAGGAGTA
GCACCCACCAAGGCAAAGAGAAGAGTGGTGCAGAGAGAAAAAAGAGCAGTGGGAATAGGAGCTTTGTTCC
TTGGGTTCTTGGGAGCAGCAGGAAGCACTATGGGCGCAGCGTCAATGACGCTGACGGTACAGGCCAGACA
ATTATTGTCTGGTATAGTGCAGCAGCAGAACAATTTGCTGAGGGCTATTGAGGCGCAACAGCATCTGTTG
CAACTCACAGTCTGGGGCATCAAGCAGCTCCAGGCAAGAATCCTGGCTGTGGAAAGATACCTAAAGGATC
AACAGCTCCTGGGGATTTGGGGTTGCTCTGGAAAACTCATTTGCACCACTGCTGTGCCTTGGAATGCTAG
TTGGAGTAATAAATCTCTGGAACAGATTTGGAATCACACGACCTGGATGGAGTGGGACAGAGAAATTAAC
AATTACACAAGCTTAATACACTCCTTAATTGAAGAATCGCAAAACCAGCAAGAAAAGAATGAACAAGAAT
TATTGGAATTAGATAAATGGGCAAGTTTGTGGAATTGGTTTAACATAACAAATTGGCTGTGGTATATAAA
ATTATTCATAATGATAGTAGGAGGCTTGGTAGGTTTAAGAATAGTTTTTGCTGTACTTTCTATAGTGAAT
AGAGTTAGGCAGGGATATTCACCATTATCGTTTCAGACCCACCTCCCAACCCCGAGGGGACCCAGAGAGG
GCCTATTTCCCATGATTCCTTCATATTTGCATATACGATACAAGGCTGTTAGAGAGATAATTAGAATTAA
TTTGACTGTAAACACAAAGATATTAGTACAAAATACGTGACGTAGAAAGTAATAATTTCTTGGGTAGTTT
GCAGTTTTAAAATTATGTTTTAAAATGGACTATCATATGCTTACCGTAACTTGAAAGTATTTCGATTTCT
TGGCTTTATATATCTTGTGGAAAGGACGAAACACCGGAGACGGACGTCTCTGTTTCAGAGCTACAGCAGA
AGTTCCTATTCTCTAGAAAGTATAGGAACTTCTTTTTTCGGTAAGGGGAGTAAACCGCGCGAATTACAGT
TGCGACGTCACGATCAAATCTGGCAGATCGGGTTTACAGGCCAGGACTGGACAGGTCATTTGCGGTCCAC
GTGACGACTACTCAGCGTCAGTTATGAGAGAGCATGTTCCAAAACGGGAGCATAGCAGAGGCAAGCACAA
TGGTCCTCGTGTCTGGGGGTCGCCTGAGTGGGACCATTTTGGATCGAGCGTAGTAATGAGGTTCCCACGT
GAGCAGCACGCGATGACGGGTCAACCCACGAATGAACGGTGGACAGTACGGTGAACTCTTTTTTGAAGTT
CCTATTCTCTAGAAAGTATAGGAACTTCTGCTGTAGCAAGTTGAAATAAGGCTAGTCCGTTATCAACTTG
AAAAAGTGGCACCGAGTCGGTGCTTTTTTGAATTCTCGACCTCGAGACAAATGGCAGTATTCATCCACAA
TTTTAAAAGAAAAGGGGGGATTGGGGGGTACAGTGCAGGGGAAAGAATAGTAGACATAATAGCAACAGAC
ATACAAACTAAAGAATTACAAAAACAAATTACAAAAATTCAAAATTTTCGGGTTTATTACAGGGACAGCA
GAGATCCACTTTGGCCGCGGCTCGAGGGGGCCCGGGTTGCGCCTTTTCCAAGGCAGCCCTGGGTTTGCGC
AGGGACGCGGCTGCTCTGGGCGTGGTTCCGGGAAACGCAGCGGCGCCGACCCTGGGTCTCGCACATTCTT
CACGTCCGTTCGCAGCGTCACCCGGATCTTCGCCGCTACCCTTGTGGGCCCCCCGGCGACGCTTCCTGCT
CCGCCCCTAAGTCGGGAAGGTTCCTTGCGGTTCGCGGCGTGCCGGACGTGACAAACGGAAGCCGCACATC
TCACTAGTACCCTCGCAGACGGACAGCGCCAGGGAGCAATGGCAGCGCGCCGACCGCGATGGGCTGTGGC
CAATAGCGGCTGCTCAGCAGGGCGCGCCGAGAGCAGCGGCCGGGAAGGGGCGGTGCGGGAGGCGGGGTGT
GGGGCGGTAGTGTGGGCCCTGTTCCTGCCCGCGCGGTGTTCCGCATTCTGCAAGCCTCCGGAGCGCACGT
CGGCAGTCGGCTCCCTCGTTGACCGAATCACCGACCTCTCTCCCCAGGGGATCCGCCACCATGGTGAGCA
AGGGCGAGGAGCTGTTCACCGGGGTGGTGCCCATCCTGGTCGAGCTGGACGGCGACGTAAACGGCCACAA
GTTCAGCGTGTCCGGCGAGGGCGAGGGCGATGCCACCTACGGCAAGCTGACCCTGAAGTTCATCTGCACC
ACCGGCAAGCTGCCCGTGCCCTGGCCCACCCTCGTGACCACCTTCAGCTACGGCGTGCAGTGCTTCAGCC
GCTACCCCGACCACATGAAGCAGCACGACTTCTTCAAGTCCGCCATGCCCGAAGGCTACGTCCAGGAGCG
CACCATCAGCTTCAAGGACGACGGCAACTACAAGACCCGCGCCGAGGTGAAGTTCGAGGGCGACACCCTG
GTGAACCGCATCGAGCTGAAGGGCATCGACTTCAAGGAGGACGGCAACATCCTGGGGCACAAGCTGGAGT
ACAACTACAACAGCCACAACGTCTATATCACGGCCGACAAGCAGAAGAACGGCATCAAGGCGAACTTCAA
GATCCGCCACAACATCGAGGACGGCAGCGTGCAGCTCGCCGACCACTACCAGCAGAACACCCCCATCGGC
GACGGCCCCGTGCTGCTGCCCGACAACCACTACCTGTTCATCCAGTCCGCCCTGAGCAAAGACCCCAACG
AGAAGCGCGATCACATGGTCCTGCTGGAGTTCGTGACCGCCGCCGGGATCACTCACGGCATGGACGAGCT
GTACAAGTAACGTACGAATCAACCTCTGGATTACAAAATTTGTGAAAGATTGACTGGTATTCTTAACTAT
GTTGCTCCTTTTACGCTATGTGGATACGCTGCTTTAATGCCTTTGTATCATGCTATTGCTTCCCGTATGG
CTTTCATTTTCTCCTCCTTGTATAAATCCTGGTTGCTGTCTCTTTATGAGGAGTTGTGGCCCGTTGTCAG
GCAACGTGGCGTGGTGTGCACTGTGTTTGCTGACGCAACCCCCACTGGTTGGGGCATTGCCACCACCTGT
CAGCTCCTTTCCGGGACTTTCGCTTTCCCCCTCCCTATTGCCACGGCGGAACTCATCGCCGCCTGCCTTG
CCCGCTGCTGGACAGGGGCTCGGCTGTTGGGCACTGACAATTCCGTGGTGTTGTCGGGGAAATCATCGTC
CTTTCCTTGGCTGCTCGCCTGTGTTGCCACCTGGATTCTGCGCGGGACGTCCTTCTGCTACGTCCCTTCG
GCCCTCAATCCAGCGGACCTTCCTTCCCGCGGCCTGCTGCCGGCTCTGCGGCCTCTTCCGCGTCTTTGCC
TTCGCCCTCAGACGAGTCGGATCTCCCTTTGGGCCGCCTCCCCGCGTCGAC
Features (pLannotate 1.2.2; 29 found; start..end, strand, type, name):
      2..64      +  CDS            nef (fragment): NEF_HV1Z2 - Experimental evidence at protein level: Swiss-Prot protein existence level 1. Extracellular Nef protein targets CD4(+) T-lymphocytes for apoptosis by interacting with CXCR4 surface receptors. From Human immunodeficiency virus type 1 group M subtype D (isolate Z2/CDC-Z34) (HIV-1).
     66..299     +  LTR            3' LTR (ΔU3): self-inactivating 3' long terminal repeat (LTR) from HIV-1
    377..498     +  polyA_signal   SV40 poly(A) signal: SV40 polyadenylation signal
    538..673     +  rep_origin     SV40 ori: SV40 origin of replication
    694..712     -  promoter       T7 promoter: promoter for bacteriophage T7 RNA polymerase
    720..875     +  CDS            lacZα (fragment): LacZα fragment of β-galactosidase; lacZ fragment
    880..1308    +  rep_origin     f1 ori (sequence partly withheld): f1 bacteriophage origin of replication; arrow indicates direction of (+) strand synthesis
   1361..1465    +  promoter       AmpR promoter: bla
   1466..2326    +  CDS            AmpR: β-lactamase; bla; confers resistance to ampicillin, carbenicillin, and related antibiotics
   2497..3085    +  rep_origin     ori: high-copy-number ColE1/pMB1/pBR322/pUC origin of replication
   3268..3360    +  CDS            lacI (fragment): lac repressor; lacI; The lac repressor binds to the lac operator to inhibit transcription in E. coli. This inhibition can be relieved by adding lactose or isopropyl-β-D-thiogalactopyranoside (IPTG).
   3373..3394    +  protein_bind   CAP binding site: CAP binding activates transcription in the presence of cAMP. E. coli catabolite activator protein
   3409..3439    +  promoter       lac promoter: promoter for the E. coli lac operon
   3447..3463    +  protein_bind   lac operator: The lac repressor binds to the lac operator to inhibit transcription in E. coli. This inhibition can be relieved by adding lactose or isopropyl-β-D-thiogalactopyranoside (IPTG). lac repressor encoded by lacI
   3508..3526    +  promoter       T3 promoter: promoter for bacteriophage T3 RNA polymerase
   3554..3780    +  promoter       RSV promoter: Rous sarcoma virus enhancer/promoter
   3781..3961    +  LTR            5' LTR (truncated): truncated 5' long terminal repeat (LTR) from HIV-1
   4008..4133    +  misc_feature   HIV-1 Ψ: packaging signal of human immunodeficiency virus type 1
   4117..4480    +  CDS            HIV-1 gag (fragment): gag protein from human immunodeficiency virus 1; gag
   4626..4859    +  misc_feature   RRE: The Rev response element (RRE) of HIV-1 allows for Rev-dependent mRNA export from the nucleus to the cytoplasm.
   5236..5262    +  CDS            Rev (fragment): human immunodeficiency virus 1 (HIV-1) Rev protein; rev; enhances nuclear export of unspliced and incompletely spliced viral mRNAs
   5266..5506    +  promoter       U6 promoter: RNA polymerase III promoter for human U6 snRNA
   5548..5581    +  protein_bind   FRT (minimal): supports FLP-mediated excision but not integration (Turan and Bode, 2011) FLP recombinase from the Saccharomyces cerevisiae 2μ plasmid
   5894..5927    +  protein_bind   FRT (minimal): supports FLP-mediated excision but not integration (Turan and Bode, 2011) FLP recombinase from the Saccharomyces cerevisiae 2μ plasmid
   5933..5992    +  misc_RNA       gRNA scaffold (fragment): guide RNA scaffold for the Streptococcus pyogenes CRISPR/Cas9 system
   6040..6157    +  misc_feature   cPPT/CTS: central polypurine tract and central termination sequence of HIV-1
   6216..6716    +  promoter       hPGK promoter: human phosphoglycerate kinase 1 promoter
   6730..7449    +  CDS            EGFP: the original enhanced GFP (Yang et al., 1996) mammalian codon-optimized
   7456..8044    +  misc_feature   WPRE: woodchuck hepatitis virus posttranscriptional regulatory element
