[The description below was written by a language model from this plasmid's Addgene catalogue record and pLannotate feature annotations shown in this document.]
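Description:
pXPR_068 is a third-generation, self-inactivating HIV-1 lentiviral vector for Flp-inducible expression of a CRISPR single guide RNA in mammalian cells. It is derived from the pXPR_053 backbone and totals about 8 kb. In bacteria it is maintained through a high-copy ColE1/pUC-type origin with ampicillin resistance, and it also carries an f1 origin and an SV40 origin. The viral framework consists of an RSV promoter driving a truncated 5' LTR, the Ψ packaging signal with a gag fragment, the RRE, a cPPT/CTS, a WPRE and a ΔU3 3' LTR followed by an SV40 polyadenylation signal. Viral genomes therefore have to be produced with packaging functions supplied in trans.

The payload is a human U6 (RNA polymerase III) promoter, from which the LacO sequence present in the parent was removed, driving an sgRNA cassette into which a spacer is cloned via BsmBI sites that are destroyed on insertion. No guide sequence is recorded, so this appears to be the empty recipient vector. The guide scaffold is interrupted in its stem loop by a stuffer that carries transcriptional stops near both ends and is flanked by two minimal FRT sites in the same orientation. Until Flp recombinase is present, transcription terminates early and no functional sgRNA is made. Flp excises the stuffer, leaving a single FRT within the stem loop and restoring a complete S. pyogenes Cas9 scaffold.

Downstream, a human PGK promoter drives violet-excited GFP (Vex), which the automated annotation labels as EGFP. Vex marks transduced cells in place of a drug selection marker. The associated publication uses such vectors for inducible, lineage-specific or sequential gene knockout in the immune system.
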