Addgene plasmid #164555: pXPR_068
Purpose: Lentiviral vector that enables Flp-mediated sgRNA expression. Also encodes the fluorophore violet-excited GFP (Vex) as a marker of transduction.
Depositing lab: Arlene Sharpe. Depositing organization: Harvard Medical School. Publication: X-CHIME enables combinatorial, inducible, lineage-specific and sequential knockout of genes in the immune system. LaFleur MW, Lemmen AM, Streeter ISL, Nguyen TH, Milling LE, Derosia NM, Hoffman ZM, Gillis JE, Tjokrosurjo Q, Markson SC, Huang AY, Anekal PV, Montero Llopis P, Haining WN, Doench JG, Sharpe AH. Nat Immunol. 2023 Nov 27. doi: 10.1038/s41590-023-01689-6. PubMed 38012416.
Backbone
  Vector backbone: pXPR_053
  Backbone manufacturer: Arlene Sharpe's Lab
  Backbone size w/o insert (bp): 7670
  Total vector size (bp): 8050
  Modifications to backbone: (1) Removal of LacO sequence from U6 promoter. (2) Introduction of a stuffer into the stem loop of the Broad GPP chRNA V2. The stuffer contains transcriptional stops on the proximal 5’ and 3’ ends. This stuffer is flanked by FRT sequences that are in the same directional orientation.
  Vector type: Mammalian Expression, Lentiviral, CRISPR ; Flp/FRT
  Selectable markers: Vex fluorescent reporter
Growth in bacteria
  Bacterial resistance: Ampicillin, 100 μg/mL
  Growth temperature: 37°C
  Growth strain: NEB Stable
  Copy number: High Copy
Gene/Insert
  Gene/Insert name: sgRNA cassette
  gRNA/shRNA sequence: NA
  Promoter: Human U6
  Cloning method: Restriction Enzyme; 5′ cloning site BsmBI (destroyed during cloning); 3′ cloning site BsmBI (destroyed during cloning)
  Sequencing primers: 5′ GACTATCATATGCTTACCGT; 3′ TCTACTATTCTTTCCCCTGCACTGT
Terms and licenses: Academic/Nonprofit Terms; Industry Terms: Not Available to Industry
How to cite: pXPR_068 was a gift from Arlene Sharpe (Addgene plasmid # 164555 ; http://n2t.net/addgene:164555 ; RRID:Addgene_164555)
